Addgene plasmid #162259: 6OGK
Purpose: Bacterial Expression
Depositing lab: Cheryl Arrowsmith. Depositing organization: University of Toronto.
Backbone
  Vector backbone: pNIC-CH
  Backbone manufacturer: SGC (Addgene Plasmid #26117)
  Vector type: Bacterial Expression
Growth in bacteria
  Bacterial resistance: Kanamycin, 50 μg/mL
  Growth temperature: 37°C
  Growth strain: DH5alpha
  Copy number: Low Copy
Gene/Insert
  Gene/Insert name: MECP2 (alt name: MECP2:JMC138-E10:C241480)
  Species: H. sapiens (human)
  Insert size (bp): 273
  Entrez Gene: MECP2 (a.k.a. AUTSX3, MRX16, MRX79, MRXS13, MRXSL, PPMX, RS, RTS, RTT)
  Promoter: T7
  Tag / fusion protein: 6xHis (C terminal on insert)
  Cloning method: Ligation Independent Cloning
  Sequencing primers: 5′ T7; 3′ T7-term
Terms and licenses: Academic/Nonprofit Terms; Industry Terms: Not Available to Industry
Depositor comments: N-terminal tag AA:M. C-terminal tag AA:AHHHHHH.SGC Clone ID:MECP2:JMC138-E10:C241480. SGC Clone ID: http://www.thesgc.org/structures/6OGK/
How to cite: 6OGK was a gift from Cheryl Arrowsmith (Addgene plasmid # 162259 ; http://n2t.net/addgene:162259 ; RRID:Addgene_162259)
