[The description below was written by a language model from this plasmid's Addgene catalogue record and pLannotate feature annotations shown in this document.]
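Description:
6OGK is a bacterial expression plasmid built on the pNIC-CH backbone, a pET-style vector designed for ligation-independent cloning. It carries a 273 bp fragment of human MECP2, the methyl-CpG-binding chromosomal protein that recognises 5-methylcytosine in DNA and mediates transcriptional repression. The automated annotation matched this fragment to the mouse Mecp2 protein entry, which probably reflects high conservation between the orthologues, since the catalogue lists the species as human. The record does not state which residues or domain the fragment covers. According to the depositor, the insert gains only an initiator methionine at the N terminus and a short alanine-plus-hexahistidine tag at the C terminus. The feature table places a His-tag match about 70 nt downstream of the annotated end of the Mecp2 match, an offset the record does not explain.

Expression is driven by a T7 promoter with an adjacent lac operator, followed by the phage T7 gene 10 ribosome binding site and closed by a T7 terminator. A plasmid-borne lacI gene supplies lac repressor, so transcription stays off until induction with IPTG in a host that provides T7 RNA polymerase. The plasmid replicates from a ColE1/pBR322-type origin accompanied by the bom region and rop gene, consistent with the low copy number listed. Selection is by kanamycin through an aminoglycoside phosphotransferase gene. An f1 origin is also present, and the tetracycline-resistance fragments are nonfunctional backbone remnants. The His tag allows metal-affinity purification, and the construct's name and clone identifier link it to a structural genomics entry, suggesting it was used to produce recombinant protein for structure determination.
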