Features (pLannotate 1.2.2; 19 found; start..end, strand, type, name):
     15..37      +  RBS            RBS: efficient ribosome binding site from bacteriophage T7 gene 10 (Olins and Rangwala, 1989)
     47..319     +  CDS            Mecp2 (fragment): MECP2_MOUSE - Experimental evidence at protein level: Swiss-Prot protein existence level 1. Chromosomal protein that binds to methylated DNA. It can bind specifically to a single methyl-CpG pair. It is not influenced by sequences flanking the methyl-CpGs. Mediates transcriptional repression through interaction with histone deacetylase and the corepressor SIN3. Binds both 5-methylcytosine (5mC) and 5-hydroxymethylcytosine (5hmC)- containing DNA, with a preference for 5-methylcytosine (5mC). From Mus musculus (Mouse).
    390..407     +  CDS            9xHis (fragment): 9xHis affinity tag
    417..466     +  CDS            SET1 (fragment): solubility-enhancement tag derived from T7 phage gene 10B
    474..521     +  terminator     T7 terminator: transcription terminator for bacteriophage T7 RNA polymerase
    558..986     +  rep_origin     f1 ori (sequence partly withheld): f1 bacteriophage origin of replication; arrow indicates direction of (+) strand synthesis
   1039..1096    +  promoter       AmpR promoter (fragment): bla
   1105..1920    -  CDS            KanR: aminoglycoside phosphotransferase; aph(3')-Ia; confers resistance to kanamycin in bacteria or G418 (Geneticin®) in eukaryotes
   2042..2630    +  rep_origin     ori: high-copy-number ColE1/pMB1/pBR322/pUC origin of replication
   2816..2955    -  misc_feature   bom: basis of mobility region from pBR322
   3057..3248    -  CDS            rop: Rop protein, which maintains plasmids at low copy number; rop
   3265..3645    +  CDS            YPB1_ECOLX: Protein predicted: Swiss-Prot protein existence level 4. From Escherichia coli.
   3717..4008    -  CDS            TcR (fragment): tetracycline efflux protein; tet; confers resistance to tetracycline
   4023..4044    -  protein_bind   CAP binding site: CAP binding activates transcription in the presence of cAMP. E. coli catabolite activator protein
   4057..5139    -  CDS            lacI: lac repressor; lacI; The lac repressor binds to the lac operator to inhibit transcription in E. coli. This inhibition can be relieved by adding lactose or isopropyl-β-D-thiogalactopyranoside (IPTG).
   5140..5217    -  promoter       lacI promoter: lacI
   5225..5504    -  CDS            TcR (fragment): tetracycline efflux protein; tet; confers resistance to tetracycline
   5526..5544    +  promoter       T7 promoter: promoter for bacteriophage T7 RNA polymerase
   5545..5569    +  protein_bind   lac operator: The lac repressor binds to the lac operator to inhibit transcription in E. coli. This inhibition can be relieved by adding lactose or isopropyl-β-D-thiogalactopyranoside (IPTG). lac repressor encoded by lacI
>Addgene plasmid #162259 | 6OGK | addgene full sequence | sequence record 319832 | Addgene NGS Result
CCTCTAGAAATAATTTTGTTTAACCTTAAGAAGGAGATATACTATGGCTTCTGCCTCCCCCAAACAGCGG
CGCTCCATCATCCGTGACCGGGGACCCATGTATGATGACCCCACCCTGCCTGAAGGCTGGACACGGAAGC
TTAAGCAAAGGAAATCTGGCCGCTCTGCTGGGAAGTATGATGTGTATTTGATCAATCCCCAGGGAAAAGC
CTTTCGCTCTAAAGTGGAGTTGATTGCGTACTTCGAAAAGGTAGGCGACACATCCCTGGACCCTAATGAT
TTTGACTTCACGGTAACTGGGAGAGGGAGCCCCTCCCGGGCGCACCATCATCACCACCATTGAGGATCCG
AATTCGAGCTCCGTCGACAAGCTTGCGGCCGCACTCGAGCACCACCACCACCACCACTGAGATCCGGCTG
CTAACAAAGCCCGAAAGGAAGCTGAGTTGGCTGCTGCCACCGCTGAGCAATAACTAGCATAACCCCTTGG
GGCCTCTAAACGGGTCTTGAGGGGTTTTTTGCTGAAAGGAGGAACTATATCCGGATTGGCGAATGGG
[124 nt withheld, positions 558-681]
C
[91 nt withheld, positions 683-773]
A
[49 nt withheld, positions 775-823]
CCTTTGACGTTGGAGTCCACGTTCTTT
[37 nt withheld, positions 851-887]
ACCCTATCTCGGTCTATTCTTTTGATTTATAAGGGATTTTGCCGATTTCGGCCTATTGGTTAAAAAATGA
GCTGATTTAACAAAAATTTAACGCGAATTTTAACAAAATATTAACGCTTACAATTTAGGTGGCACTTTTC
GGGGAAATGTGCGCGGAACCCCTATTTGTTTATTTTTCTAAATACATTCAAATATGTATCCGCTCATGAA
TTAATTCTTAGAAAAACTCATCGAGCATCAAATGAAACTGCAATTTATTCATATCAGGATTATCAATACC
ATATTTTTGAAAAAGCCGTTTCTGTAATGAAGGAGAAAACTCACCGAGGCAGTTCCATAGGATGGCAAGA
TCCTGGTATCGGTCTGCGATTCCGACTCGTCCAACATCAATACAACCTATTAATTTCCCCTCGTCAAAAA
TAAGGTTATCAAGTGAGAAATCACCATGAGTGACGACTGAATCCGGTGAGAATGGCAAAAGTTTATGCAT
TTCTTTCCAGACTTGTTCAACAGGCCAGCCATTACGCTCGTCATCAAAATCACTCGCATCAACCAAACCG
TTATTCATTCGTGATTGCGCCTGAGCGAGACGAAATACGCGATCGCTGTTAAAAGGACAATTACAAACAG
GAATCGAATGCAACCGGCGCAGGAACACTGCCAGCGCATCAACAATATTTTCACCTGAATCAGGATATTC
TTCTAATACCTGGAATGCTGTTTTCCCGGGGATCGCAGTGGTGAGTAACCATGCATCATCAGGAGTACGG
ATAAAATGCTTGATGGTCGGAAGAGGCATAAATTCCGTCAGCCAGTTTAGTCTGACCATCTCATCTGTAA
CATCATTGGCAACGCTACCTTTGCCATGTTTCAGAAACAACTCTGGCGCATCGGGCTTCCCATACAATCG
ATAGATTGTCGCACCTGATTGCCCGACATTATCGCGAGCCCATTTATACCCATATAAATCAGCATCCATG
TTGGAATTTAATCGCGGCCTAGAGCAAGACGTTTCCCGTTGAATATGGCTCATAACACCCCTTGTATTAC
TGTTTATGTAAGCAGACAGTTTTATTGTTCATGACCAAAATCCCTTAACGTGAGTTTTCGTTCCACTGAG
CGTCAGACCCCGTAGAAAAGATCAAAGGATCTTCTTGAGATCCTTTTTTTCTGCGCGTAATCTGCTGCTT
GCAAACAAAAAAACCACCGCTACCAGCGGTGGTTTGTTTGCCGGATCAAGAGCTACCAACTCTTTTTCCG
AAGGTAACTGGCTTCAGCAGAGCGCAGATACCAAATACTGTCCTTCTAGTGTAGCCGTAGTTAGGCCACC
ACTTCAAGAACTCTGTAGCACCGCCTACATACCTCGCTCTGCTAATCCTGTTACCAGTGGCTGCTGCCAG
TGGCGATAAGTCGTGTCTTACCGGGTTGGACTCAAGACGATAGTTACCGGATAAGGCGCAGCGGTCGGGC
TGAACGGGGGGTTCGTGCACACAGCCCAGCTTGGAGCGAACGACCTACACCGAACTGAGATACCTACAGC
GTGAGCTATGAGAAAGCGCCACGCTTCCCGAAGGGAGAAAGGCGGACAGGTATCCGGTAAGCGGCAGGGT
CGGAACAGGAGAGCGCACGAGGGAGCTTCCAGGGGGAAACGCCTGGTATCTTTATAGTCCTGTCGGGTTT
CGCCACCTCTGACTTGAGCGTCGATTTTTGTGATGCTCGTCAGGGGGGCGGAGCCTATGGAAAAACGCCA
GCAACGCGGCCTTTTTACGGTTCCTGGCCTTTTGCTGGCCTTTTGCTCACATGTTCTTTCCTGCGTTATC
CCCTGATTCTGTGGATAACCGTATTACCGCCTTTGAGTGAGCTGATACCGCTCGCCGCAGCCGAACGACC
GAGCGCAGCGAGTCAGTGAGCGAGGAAGCGGAAGAGCGCCTGATGCGGTATTTTCTCCTTACGCATCTGT
GCGGTATTTCACACCGCAATGGTGCACTCTCAGTACAATCTGCTCTGATGCCGCATAGTTAAGCCAGTAT
ACACTCCGCTATCGCTACGTGACTGGGTCATGGCTGCGCCCCGACACCCGCCAACACCCGCTGACGCGCC
CTGACGGGCTTGTCTGCTCCCGGCATCCGCTTACAGACAAGCTGTGACCGTCTCCGGGAGCTGCATGTGT
CAGAGGTTTTCACCGTCATCACCGAAACGCGCGAGGCAGCTGCGGTAAAGCTCATCAGCGTGGTCGTGAA
GCGATTCACAGATGTCTGCCTGTTCATCCGCGTCCAGCTCGTTGAGTTTCTCCAGAAGCGTTAATGTCTG
GCTTCTGATAAAGCGGGCCATGTTAAGGGCGGTTTTTTCCTGTTTGGTCACTGATGCCTCCGTGTAAGGG
GGATTTCTGTTCATGGGGGTAATGATACCGATGAAACGAGAGAGGATGCTCACGATACGGGTTACTGATG
ATGAACATGCCCGGTTACTGGAACGTTGTGAGGGTAAACAACTGGCGGTATGGATGCGGCGGGACCAGAG
AAAAATCACTCAGGGTCAATGCCAGCGCTTCGTTAATACAGATGTAGGTGTTCCACAGGGTAGCCAGCAG
CATCCTGCGATGCAGATCCGGAACATAATGGTGCAGGGCGCTGACTTCCGCGTTTCCAGACTTTACGAAA
CACGGAAACCGAAGACCATTCATGTTGTTGCTCAGGTCGCAGACGTTTTGCAGCAGCAGTCGCTTCACGT
TCGCTCGCGTATCGGTGATTCATTCTGCTAACCAGTAAGGCAACCCCGCCAGCCTAGCCGGGTCCTCAAC
GACAGGAGCACGATCATGCGCACCCGTGGGGCCGCCATGCCGGCGATAATGGCCTGCTTCTCGCCGAAAC
GTTTGGTGGCGGGACCAGTGACGAAGGCTTGAGCGAGGGCGTGCAAGATTCCGAATACCGCAAGCGACAG
GCCGATCATCGTCGCGCTCCAGCGAAAGCGGTCCTCGCCGAAAATGACCCAGAGCGCTGCCGGCACCTGT
CCTACGAGTTGCATGATAAAGAAGACAGTCATAAGTGCGGCGACGATAGTCATGCCCCGCGCCCACCGGA
AGGAGCTGACTGGGTTGAAGGCTCTCAAGGGCATCGGTCGAGATCCCGGTGCCTAATGAGTGAGCTAACT
TACATTAATTGCGTTGCGCTCACTGCCCGCTTTCCAGTCGGGAAACCTGTCGTGCCAGCTGCATTAATGA
ATCGGCCAACGCGCGGGGAGAGGCGGTTTGCGTATTGGGCGCCAGGGTGGTTTTTCTTTTCACCAGTGAG
ACGGGCAACAGCTGATTGCCCTTCACCGCCTGGCCCTGAGAGAGTTGCAGCAAGCGGTCCACGCTGGTTT
GCCCCAGCAGGCGAAAATCCTGTTTGATGGTGGTTAACGGCGGGATATAACATGAGCTGTCTTCGGTATC
GTCGTATCCCACTACCGAGATATCCGCACCAACGCGCAGCCCGGACTCGGTAATGGCGCGCATTGCGCCC
AGCGCCATCTGATCGTTGGCAACCAGCATCGCAGTGGGAACGATGCCCTCATTCAGCATTTGCATGGTTT
GTTGAAAACCGGACATGGCACTCCAGTCGCCTTCCCGTTCCGCTATCGGCTGAATTTGATTGCGAGTGAG
ATATTTATGCCAGCCAGCCAGACGCAGACGCGCCGAGACAGAACTTAATGGGCCCGCTAACAGCGCGATT
TGCTGGTGACCCAATGCGACCAGATGCTCCACGCCCAGTCGCGTACCGTCTTCATGGGAGAAAATAATAC
TGTTGATGGGTGTCTGGTCAGAGACATCAAGAAATAACGCCGGAACATTAGTGCAGGCAGCTTCCACAGC
AATGGCATCCTGGTCATCCAGCGGATAGTTAATGATCAGCCCACTGACGCGTTGCGCGAGAAGATTGTGC
ACCGCCGCTTTACAGGCTTCGACGCCGCTTCGTTCTACCATCGACACCACCACGCTGGCACCCAGTTGAT
CGGCGCGAGATTTAATCGCCGCGACAATTTGCGACGGCGCGTGCAGGGCCAGACTGGAGGTGGCAACGCC
AATCAGCAACGACTGTTTGCCCGCCAGTTGTTGTGCCACGCGGTTGGGAATGTAATTCAGCTCCGCCATC
GCCGCTTCCACTTTTTCCCGCGTTTTCGCAGAAACGTGGCTGGCCTGGTTCACCACGCGGGAAACGGTCT
GATAAGAGACACCGGCATACTCTGCGACATCGTATAACGTTACTGGTTTCACATTCACCACCCTGAATTG
ACTCTCTTCCGGGCGCTATCATGCCATACCGCGAAAGGTTTTGCGCCATTCGATGGTGTCCGGGATCTCG
ACGCTCTCCCTTATGCGACTCCTGCATTAGGAAGCAGCCCAGTAGTAGGTTGAGGCCGTTGAGCACCGCC
GCCGCAAGGAATGGTGCATGCAAGGAGATGGCGCCCAACAGTCCCCCGGCCACGGGGCCTGCCACCATAC
CCACGCCGAAACAAGCGCTCATGAGCCCGAAGTGGCGAGCCCGATCTTCCCCATCGGTGATGTCGGCGAT
ATAGGCGCCAGCAACCGCACCTGTGGCGCCGGTGATGCCGGCCACGATGCGTCCGGCGTAGAGGATCGAG
ATCTCGATCCCGCGAAATTAATACGACTCACTATAGGGGAATTGTGAGCGGATAACAATTCC
