>Addgene plasmid #162259 | 6OGK | depositor partial sequence | sequence record 314542 | Insert sequence
GCTTCTGCCTCCCCCAAACAGCGGCGCTCCATCATCCGTGACCGGGGACCCATGTATGATGACCCCACCC
TGCCTGAAGGCTGGACACGGAAGCTTAAGCAAAGGAAATCTGGCCGCTCTGCTGGGAAGTATGATGTGTA
TTTGATCAATCCCCAGGGAAAAGCCTTTCGCTCTAAAGTGGAGTTGATTGCGTACTTCGAAAAGGTAGGC
GACACATCCCTGGACCCTAATGATTTTGACTTCACGGTAACTGGGAGAGGGAGCCCCTCCCGG
